>Addgene plasmid #213936 | pAAV_BiPVe4_dTomato_nlsdTomato | addgene full sequence | sequence record 421887 | Addgene NGS Result
CCTGCAGGCAGCTGCGCGCTCGCTCGCTCACTGAGGCCGCCCGGGCGTCGGGCGACCTTTGGTCGCCCGG
CCTCAGTGAGCGAGCGAGCGCGCAGAGAGGGAGTGGCCAACTCCATCACTAGGGGTTCCTGCGGCCGCAC
GCGTATCGATGGTGTATTTCCTGTGTGGGCTAATGTAGCTAACTTTGTTTGGACTCCAGGTTTCTGAGGC
AGTTTCAAATTCTTGATTTATGGGTTCATTTTTGGATCATGGCAGCCTCCCTGCTGAAACCCCCATAGTT
TCCCTTCAATAAGGAAGGCTGGATGAGATCACAGCTGAGGAATCCTGGTGGTGTGTACTGTGTTATTTCT
CTCCTAGTGCTTTGCCTACACCCTTCCATCATGCTTACATTTGGACCTGAAAATAATTGGTTGAAGCTGC
TCCTCACTTTTAGCCTTTTATCCGAGTTTGACAGTACATCACCCCAAATAACACGGACTATAAATGGCTT
GAACCTAATGAGTGCTCTTTGTGGACAAGCCGTCCATTCTCCTTTTCTTGAGAGGGAAATTACCGGCTCC
TAAGCTTCTATTTCCAGTTCTATAGAATGTGGGCGCTAATTTGAAAGCAGCCTCATAAAATGGAAGCAAA
CAGGCTAATTAGAAATATTTATGGGCCTGTTAGTGAATATATGCCATCGATGTTTAAACTTCCTGCAGCC
CGGGCTGGGCATAAAAGTCAGGGCAGAGCCATCTATTGCTTACATTTGCTTCTAGCCTGCAAGTCGAGGA
GCGCAGCCTTCCAGAAGCAGAGCGCGGCGCCTTAAGCTGCAGAAGTTGGTCGTGAGGCACTGGGCACGTA
AGTATCAAGGTTACAAGACAGGTTTAAGGAGACCAATAGAAACTGGGCTTGTCGAGACAGAGAAGACTCT
TGCGTTTCTGATAGGCACCTATTGGTCTTACTGACATCCACTTTGCCTTTCTCTCCACAGCGAGCTCGCT
AGCGCGATCGCTGCCACCATGGTGAGCAAGGGCGAGGAGGTCATCAAAGAGTTCATGCGCTTCAAGGTGC
GCATGGAGGGCTCCATGAACGGCCACGAGTTCGAGATCGAGGGCGAGGGCGAGGGCCGCCCCTACGAGGG
CACCCAGACCGCCAAGCTGAAGGTGACCAAGGGCGGCCCCCTGCCCTTCGCCTGGGACATCCTGTCCCCC
CAGTTCATGTACGGCTCCAAGGCGTACGTGAAGCACCCCGCCGACATCCCCGATTACAAGAAGCTGTCCT
TCCCCGAGGGCTTCAAGTGGGAGCGCGTGATGAACTTCGAGGACGGCGGTCTGGTGACCGTGACCCAGGA
CTCCTCCCTGCAGGACGGCACGCTGATCTACAAGGTGAAGATGCGCGGCACCAACTTCCCCCCCGACGGC
CCCGTAATGCAGAAGAAGACCATGGGCTGGGAGGCCTCCACCGAGCGCCTGTACCCCCGCGACGGCGTGC
TGAAGGGCGAGATCCACCAGGCCCTGAAGCTGAAGGACGGCGGCCACTACCTGGTGGAGTTCAAGACCAT
CTACATGGCCAAGAAGCCCGTGCAACTGCCCGGCTACTACTACGTGGACACCAAGCTGGACATCACCTCC
CACAACGAGGACTACACCATCGTGGAACAGTACGAGCGCTCCGAGGGCCGCCACCACCTGTTCCTGTACG
GCATGGACGAGCTGTACAAGTCCGGAGATAACGGAAGCGGAGCCACTAACTTCTCCCTGTTGAAACAAGC
AGGGGATGTCGAAGAGAATCCCGGGCCATCTAGAATGGCCCCCAAGAAGAAGAGGAAGGTGGTGAGCAAG
GGCGAGGAGGTCATCAAAGAGTTCATGCGCTTCAAGGTGCGCATGGAGGGCTCCATGAACGGCCACGAGT
TCGAGATCGAGGGCGAGGGCGAGGGCCGCCCCTACGAGGGCACCCAGACCGCCAAGCTGAAGGTGACCAA
GGGCGGCCCCCTGCCCTTCGCCTGGGACATCCTGTCCCCCCAGTTCATGTACGGCTCCAAGGCGTACGTG
AAGCACCCCGCCGACATCCCCGATTACAAGAAGCTGTCCTTCCCCGAGGGCTTCAAGTGGGAGCGCGTGA
TGAACTTCGAGGACGGCGGTCTGGTGACCGTGACCCAGGACTCCTCCCTGCAGGACGGCACGCTGATCTA
CAAGGTGAAGATGCGCGGCACCAACTTCCCCCCCGACGGCCCCGTAATGCAGAAGAAGACCATGGGCTGG
GAGGCCTCCACCGAGCGCCTGTACCCCCGCGACGGCGTGCTGAAGGGCGAGATCCACCAGGCCCTGAAGC
TGAAGGACGGCGGCCACTACCTGGTGGAGTTCAAGACCATCTACATGGCCAAGAAGCCCGTGCAACTGCC
CGGCTACTACTACGTGGACACCAAGCTGGACATCACCTCCCACAACGAGGACTACACCATCGTGGAACAG
TACGAGCGCTCCGAGGGCCGCCACCACCTGTTCCTGTACGGCATGGACGAGCTGTACAAGTAAGTCGACG
GCGCGCCCCACCCCTGCAGGGAATTCGATATCAAGCTTATCGATAATCAACCTCTGGATTACAAAATTTG
TGAAAGATTGACTGGTATTCTTAACTATGTTGCTCCTTTTACGCTATGTGGATACGCTGCTTTAATGCCT
TTGTATCATGCTATTGCTTCCCGTATGGCTTTCATTTTCTCCTCCTTGTATAAATCCTGGTTGCTGTCTC
TTTATGAGGAGTTGTGGCCCGTTGTCAGGCAACGTGGCGTGGTGTGCACTGTGTTTGCTGACGCAACCCC
CACTGGTTGGGGCATTGCCACCACCTGTCAGCTCCTTTCCGGGACTTTCGCTTTCCCCCTCCCTATTGCC
ACGGCGGAACTCATCGCCGCCTGCCTTGCCCGCTGCTGGACAGGGGCTCGGCTGTTGGGCACTGACAATT
CCGTGGTGTTGTCGGGGAAATCATCGTCCTTTCCTTGGCTGCTCGCCTATGTTGCCACCTGGATTCTGCG
CGGGACGTCCTTCTGCTACGTCCCTTCGGCCCTCAATCCAGCGGACCTTCCTTCCCGCGGCCTGCTGCCG
GCTCTGCGGCCTCTTCCGCGTCTTCGCCTTCGCCCTCAGACGAGTCGGATCTCCCTTTGGGCCGCCTCCC
CGCATCGATACCGAGCGCTGCTCGAGAGATCTGTGATAGCGGCCATCAAGCTGGCCGCGACTCTAGATCA
TAATCAGCCATACCACATTTGTAGAGGTTTTACTTGCTTTAAAAAACCTCCCACACCTCCCCCTGAACCT
GAAACATAAAATGAATGCAATTGTTGTTGTTAACTTGTTTATTGCAGCTTATAATGGTTACAAATAAAGC
AATAGCATCACAAATTTCACAAATAAAGCATTTTTTTCACTGCATTCTAGTTGTGGTTTGTCCAAACTCA
TCAATGTATCAGCTTATCGATACCGCATGCACGTGCGGACCGAGCGGCCGCAGGAACCCCTAGTGATGGA
GTTGGCCACTCCCTCTCTGCGCGCTCGCTCGCTCACTGAGGCCGGGCGACCAAAGGTCGCCCGACGCCCG
GGCTTTGCCCGGGCGGCCTCAGTGAGCGAGCGAGCGCGCAGCTGCCTGCAGGGGCGCCTGATGCGGTATT
TTCTCCTTACGCATCTGTGCGGTATTTCACACCGCATA
[95 nt withheld, positions 3679-3773]
T
[46 nt withheld, positions 3775-3820]
C
[141 nt withheld, positions 3822-3962]
CCTTTGACGTTGGAGTCCACGTTCTTT
[37 nt withheld, positions 3990-4026]
ACTCTATCTCGGGCTATTCTTTTGATTTATAAGGGATTTTGCCGATTTCGGTCTATTGGTTAAAAAATGA
GCTGATTTAACAAAAATTTAACGCGAATTTTAACAAAATATTAACGTTTACAATTTTATGGTGCACTCTC
AGTACAATCTGCTCTGATGCCGCATAGTTAAGCCAGCCCCGACACCCGCCAACACCCGCTGACGCGCCCT
GACGGGCTTGTCTGCTCCCGGCATCCGCTTACAGACAAGCTGTGACCGTCTCCGGGAGCTGCATGTGTCA
GAGGTTTTCACCGTCATCACCGAAACGCGCGAGACGAAAGGGCCTCGTGATACGCCTATTTTTATAGGTT
AATGTCATGATAATAATGGTTTCTTAGACGTCAGGTGGCACTTTTCGGGGAAATGTGCGCGGAACCCCTA
TTTGTTTATTTTTCTAAATACATTCAAATATGTATCCGCTCATGAGACAATAACCCTGATAAATGCTTCA
ATAATATTGAAAAAGGAAGAGTATGAGTATTCAACATTTCCGTGTCGCCCTTATTCCCTTTTTTGCGGCA
TTTTGCCTTCCTGTTTTTGCTCACCCAGAAACGCTGGTGAAAGTAAAAGATGCTGAAGATCAGTTGGGTG
CACGAGTGGGTTACATCGAACTGGATCTCAACAGCGGTAAGATCCTTGAGAGTTTTCGCCCCGAAGAACG
TTTTCCAATGATGAGCACTTTTAAAGTTCTGCTATGTGGCGCGGTATTATCCCGTATTGACGCCGGGCAA
GAGCAACTCGGTCGCCGCATACACTATTCTCAGAATGACTTGGTTGAGTACTCACCAGTCACAGAAAAGC
ATCTTACGGATGGCATGACAGTAAGAGAATTATGCAGTGCTGCCATAACCATGAGTGATAACACTGCGGC
CAACTTACTTCTGACAACGATCGGAGGACCGAAGGAGCTAACCGCTTTTTTGCACAACATGGGGGATCAT
GTAACTCGCCTTGATCGTTGGGAACCGGAGCTGAATGAAGCCATACCAAACGACGAGCGTGACACCACGA
TGCCTGTAGCAATGGCAACAACGTTGCGCAAACTATTAACTGGCGAACTACTTACTCTAGCTTCCCGGCA
ACAATTAATAGACTGGATGGAGGCGGATAAAGTTGCAGGACCACTTCTGCGCTCGGCCCTTCCGGCTGGC
TGGTTTATTGCTGATAAATCTGGAGCCGGTGAGCGTGGGTCTCGCGGTATCATTGCAGCACTGGGGCCAG
ATGGTAAGCCCTCCCGTATCGTAGTTATCTACACGACGGGGAGTCAGGCAACTATGGATGAACGAAATAG
ACAGATCGCTGAGATAGGTGCCTCACTGATTAAGCATTGGTAACTGTCAGACCAAGTTTACTCATATATA
CTTTAGATTGATTTAAAACTTCATTTTTAATTTAAAAGGATCTAGGTGAAGATCCTTTTTGATAATCTCA
TGACCAAAATCCCTTAACGTGAGTTTTCGTTCCACTGAGCGTCAGACCCCGTAGAAAAGATCAAAGGATC
TTCTTGAGATCCTTTTTTTCTGCGCGTAATCTGCTGCTTGCAAACAAAAAAACCACCGCTACCAGCGGTG
GTTTGTTTGCCGGATCAAGAGCTACCAACTCTTTTTCCGAAGGTAACTGGCTTCAGCAGAGCGCAGATAC
CAAATACTGTTCTTCTAGTGTAGCCGTAGTTAGGCCACCACTTCAAGAACTCTGTAGCACCGCCTACATA
CCTCGCTCTGCTAATCCTGTTACCAGTGGCTGCTGCCAGTGGCGATAAGTCGTGTCTTACCGGGTTGGAC
TCAAGACGATAGTTACCGGATAAGGCGCAGCGGTCGGGCTGAACGGGGGGTTCGTGCACACAGCCCAGCT
TGGAGCGAACGACCTACACCGAACTGAGATACCTACAGCGTGAGCTATGAGAAAGCGCCACGCTTCCCGA
AGGGAGAAAGGCGGACAGGTATCCGGTAAGCGGCAGGGTCGGAACAGGAGAGCGCACGAGGGAGCTTCCA
GGGGGAAACGCCTGGTATCTTTATAGTCCTGTCGGGTTTCGCCACCTCTGACTTGAGCGTCGATTTTTGT
GATGCTCGTCAGGGGGGCGGAGCCTATGGAAAAACGCCAGCAACGCGGCCTTTTTACGGTTCCTGGCCTT
TTGCTGGCCTTTTGCTCACATGT
Features (pLannotate 1.2.2; 17 found; start..end, strand, type, name):
     12..39      +  repeat_region  AAV2 ITR (fragment): inverted terminal repeat of adeno-associated virus serotype 2 inverted
     68..95      +  repeat_region  AAV2 ITR (fragment): inverted terminal repeat of adeno-associated virus serotype 2 inverted
    838..970     +  intron         chimeric intron: chimera between introns from human β-globin and immunoglobulin heavy chain genes
    999..1700    +  CDS            dTomato: dTomato is a basic (constitutively fluorescent) orange fluorescent protein published in 2004, derived from Discosoma sp.. It is reported to be a somewhat slowly-maturing dimer with low acid sensitivity.
   1810..2510    +  CDS            dTomato (fragment): dimeric variant of DsRed fluorescent protein (Shaner et al., 2004) mammalian codon-optimized
   2540..2565    +  misc_feature   MCS (fragment): pBluescript multiple cloning site
   2565..3153    +  misc_feature   WPRE: woodchuck hepatitis virus posttranscriptional regulatory element
   3216..3299    +  CDS            large T antigen (fragment): large T antigen from SV40 (simian virus 40)
   3322..3403    +  polyA_signal   SV40 poly(A) signal: SV40 polyadenylation signal
   3482..3622    +  repeat_region  AAV2 ITR: inverted terminal repeat of adeno-associated virus serotype 2 inverted
   3627..3678    -  misc_feature   bom (fragment): basis of mobility region from pBR322
   3697..4152    +  rep_origin     f1 ori (sequence partly withheld): f1 bacteriophage origin of replication; arrow indicates direction of (+) strand synthesis
   4153..4202    -  misc_feature   bom (fragment): basis of mobility region from pBR322
   4304..4339    -  CDS            rop (fragment): Rop protein, which maintains plasmids at low copy number; rop
   4434..4538    +  promoter       AmpR promoter: bla
   4539..5399    +  CDS            AmpR: β-lactamase; bla; confers resistance to ampicillin, carbenicillin, and related antibiotics
   5570..6158    +  rep_origin     ori: high-copy-number ColE1/pMB1/pBR322/pUC origin of replication
