[The description below was written by a language model from this plasmid's Addgene catalogue record and pLannotate feature annotations shown in this document.]
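Description:
pAAV_BiPVe4_dTomato_nlsdTomato (alias pAAV_WDC0004_dTomato_nlsdTomato) is a 6.2 kb AAV transfer plasmid built on the pAAV-S5E2-dTom-nlsdTom backbone and designed to label chandelier cells, a subtype of cortical interneuron, with a red fluorescent reporter. It is maintained in bacteria as a high-copy plasmid through a ColE1/pUC-type origin and selected with ampicillin via the bla gene. An f1 phage origin is also present. A recombination-deficient strain is recorded for propagation, as is usual for ITR-containing plasmids. The expression cassette is flanked by AAV2 inverted terminal repeats, which direct replication and packaging of the intervening DNA into AAV capsids. The annotation detects the right-hand ITR in full but only short fragments of the left-hand one.

Expression is driven by the BiPVe4 enhancer, which the record describes as chandelier cell-targeting. The enhancer and any associated minimal promoter are not annotated in the feature table, but presumably occupy the unannotated stretch between the left ITR and a chimeric β-globin/immunoglobulin intron that precedes the coding region. The 1.5 kb synthetic insert encodes dTomato, a P2A self-cleaving peptide and a second dTomato carrying a nuclear localization signal, so a single transcript yields both cytoplasmic and nuclear-localized fluorescent protein, marking cell morphology and nuclei at once. A WPRE downstream enhances transcript stability and expression, and an SV40 polyadenylation signal terminates the message. The construct belongs to an enhancer-AAV toolbox for targeting distinct interneuron subtypes and serves as the reporter for visualizing the cells in which this enhancer is active. Ready-made viral preparations in AAV1 and PHP.eB capsids are also listed.
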