Addgene plasmid #213936: pAAV_BiPVe4_dTomato_nlsdTomato
Purpose: AAV construct expressing dTomato driven by chandelier cell-targeting enhancer. Alias: pAAV_WDC0004_dTomato_nlsdTomato
Depositing lab: Gordon Fishell. Depositing organization: Broad Institute. Publication: An enhancer-AAV toolbox to target and manipulate distinct interneuron subtypes. Furlanis E, Dai M, Leyva Garcia B, Tran T, Vergara J, Pereira A, Gorissen BL, Wills S, Vlachos A, Hairston A, Dwivedi D, Du S, McMahon J, Huang S, Morabito A, Vazquez A, Kim S, Lee AT, Chang EF, Razzaq T, Qazi A, Vargish G, Yuan X, Caccavano A, Hunt S, Chittajallu R, McLean N, Hewitt L, Paranzino E, Rice H, Cummins AC, Plotnikova A, Mohanty A, Tangen AC, Shin JH, Azadi R, Eldridge MAG, Alvarez VA, Averbeck BB, Alyahyay M, Vallejo TR, Soheib M, Vattino LG, MacGregor CP, Chatain CP, Banks E, Olah VJ, Naskar S, Hill S, Liebergall S, Badiani R, Hyde L, Hanley E, Xu Q, Allaway KC, Goldberg EM, Rowan MJM, Nowakowski TJ, Lee S, Favuzzi E, Kaeser PS, Sjulson L, Batista-Brito R, Takesian AE, Ibrahim LA, Iqbal A, Pelkey KA, McBain CJ, Dimidschstein J, Fishell G, Wang Y. Neuron. 2025 May 21;113(10):1525-1547.e15. doi: 10.1016/j.neuron.2025.05.002. PubMed 40403705.
Backbone
  Vector backbone: pAAV-S5E2-dTom-nlsdTom
  Total vector size (bp): 6219
  Vector type: AAV
Growth in bacteria
  Bacterial resistance: Ampicillin, 100 μg/mL
  Growth temperature: 37°C
  Growth strain: NEB Stable
  Copy number: High Copy
Gene/Insert
  Gene/Insert name: dTomato_P2A_nls.dTomato
  Species: Synthetic
  Insert size (bp): 1512
Terms and licenses: Academic/Nonprofit Terms; Industry Terms: Not Available to Industry
Depositor comments: Please visit https://doi.org/10.1101/2024.07.17.603924 for bioRxiv preprint.
How to cite: pAAV_BiPVe4_dTomato_nlsdTomato was a gift from Gordon Fishell (Addgene plasmid # 213936 ; http://n2t.net/addgene:213936 ; RRID:Addgene_213936) For viral preps, please replace (Addgene plasmid # 213936) in the above sentence with: (Addgene viral prep # 213936-AAV1) or (Addgene viral prep # 213936-PHPeB)
